Addgene plasmid #249554: pT7II-1N4Rtau
Purpose: Recombinant protein synthesis of 1N4R isoform of human Tau
Depositing lab: Jeff Kuret. Depositing organization: Ohio State University. Publication: Efficient tag-less purification of recombinant human tau proteins. Pettis JA, Orshoski M, Pal S, Allen AM, Ortega Zepeda M, Wysocki VH, Kuret J. Anal Biochem. 2026 Mar 4;714:116095. doi: 10.1016/j.ab.2026.116095. PubMed 41791447.
Backbone
  Vector backbone: pT7II
  Backbone size w/o insert (bp): 3256
  Total vector size (bp): 4495
  Vector type: Bacterial Expression
Growth in bacteria
  Bacterial resistance: Ampicillin, 100 μg/mL
  Growth temperature: 37°C
  Growth strain: DH5alpha
  Growth instructions: To produce tau protein, express in BL21(DE3) Codon Plus RP. Purify by Ni IMAC and SEC.
  Copy number: Low Copy
Gene/Insert
  Gene/Insert name: Tau (1N4R) (alt name: NM_001123067.3)
  Species: H. sapiens (human)
  Insert size (bp): 1239
  Entrez Gene: MAPT (a.k.a. DDPAC, FTD1, FTDP-17, MAPTL, MSTD, MTBT1, MTBT2, PPND, PPP1R103, TAU, Tau-PHF6, tau-40)
Terms and licenses: Academic/Nonprofit Terms; Industry Terms: Not Available to Industry
How to cite: pT7II-1N4Rtau was a gift from Jeff Kuret (Addgene plasmid # 249554 ; http://n2t.net/addgene:249554 ; RRID:Addgene_249554)
