[The description below was written by a language model from this plasmid's Addgene catalogue record and pLannotate feature annotations shown in this document.]
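Description:
pT7II-1N4Rtau is a bacterial expression plasmid built on the pT7II backbone for recombinant production of the 1N4R isoform of human microtubule-associated protein tau (MAPT). The catalogue lists a total size of about 4.5 kb, with a 1,239 bp insert in a backbone of roughly 3.3 kb, and the sequenced record agrees closely at 4,505 nt. The plasmid is propagated in E. coli under ampicillin selection, provided by a β-lactamase gene with its own bla promoter. It replicates from a ColE1/pMB1-type origin. The annotation software labels this origin class generically as high copy, whereas the catalogue describes the plasmid as low copy. pBR322-derived remnants are also present: the bom mobility region and short, presumably non-functional fragments of rop and the tetracycline resistance gene. An M13 phage origin lies downstream of the expression cassette and in principle allows single-stranded DNA rescue.

The tau coding sequence sits behind a bacteriophage T7 promoter and the efficient T7 gene 10 ribosome binding site, so expression depends on a host that supplies T7 RNA polymerase; the record names a BL21(DE3) derivative that supplements rare codons. No lac operator, lacI gene or T7 terminator is annotated in the feature table. No affinity tag is annotated either, which fits the associated publication on tag-less purification of tau, although the record mentions nickel affinity and size-exclusion chromatography for purification. A short match to a T7 gene 10B-derived solubility tag lies just downstream of the tau open reading frame. It appears to be residual vector sequence rather than part of the expressed protein, though the record does not settle this. The construct is intended to supply purified human 1N4R tau.
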