Features (pLannotate 1.2.2; 11 found; start..end, strand, type, name):
    110..214     +  promoter       AmpR promoter: bla
    215..1075    +  CDS            AmpR: β-lactamase; bla; confers resistance to ampicillin, carbenicillin, and related antibiotics
   1246..1834    +  rep_origin     ori: high-copy-number ColE1/pMB1/pBR322/pUC origin of replication
   2020..2159    -  misc_feature   bom: basis of mobility region from pBR322
   2261..2300    -  CDS            rop (fragment): Rop protein, which maintains plasmids at low copy number; rop
   2305..2584    -  CDS            TcR (fragment): tetracycline efflux protein; tet; confers resistance to tetracycline
   2606..2624    +  promoter       T7 promoter: promoter for bacteriophage T7 RNA polymerase
   2656..2678    +  RBS            RBS: efficient ribosome binding site from bacteriophage T7 gene 10 (Olins and Rangwala, 1989)
   2685..3920    +  CDS            MAPT (sequence partly withheld): TAU_SPECI - Experimental evidence at protein level: Swiss-Prot protein existence level 1. Promotes microtubule assembly and stability, and might be involved in the establishment and maintenance of neuronal polarity. The C-terminus binds axonal microtubules while the N-terminus binds neural plasma membrane components, suggesting that tau functions as a linker protein between both. Axonal polarity is predetermined by tau localization (in the neuronal cell) in the domain of the cell body defined by the centrosome. The short isoforms allow plasticity of the cytoskeleton whereas the longer isoforms
   3948..3992    +  CDS            SET1 (fragment) (sequence partly withheld): solubility-enhancement tag derived from T7 phage gene 10B
   3990..4502    -  rep_origin     M13 ori (sequence partly withheld): M13 bacteriophage origin of replication; arrow indicates direction of (+) strand synthesis
>Addgene plasmid #249554 | pT7II-1N4Rtau | addgene full sequence | sequence record 497967 | Addgene NGS Result
GATCAATTCTTGAAGACGAAAGGGCCTCGTGATACGCCTATTTTTATAGGTTAATGTCATGATAATAATG
GTTTCTTAGACGTCAGGTGGCACTTTTCGGGGAAATGTGCGCGGAACCCCTATTTGTTTATTTTTCTAAA
TACATTCAAATATGTATCCGCTCATGAGACAATAACCCTGATAAATGCTTCAATAATATTGAAAAAGGAA
GAGTATGAGTATTCAACATTTCCGTGTCGCCCTTATTCCCTTTTTTGCGGCATTTTGCCTTCCTGTTTTT
GCTCACCCAGAAACGCTGGTGAAAGTAAAAGATGCTGAAGATCAGTTGGGTGCACGAGTGGGTTACATCG
AACTGGATCTCAACAGCGGTAAGATCCTTGAGAGTTTTCGCCCCGAAGAACGTTTTCCAATGATGAGCAC
TTTTAAAGTTCTGCTATGTGGCGCGGTATTATCCCGTGTTGACGCCGGGCAAGAGCAACTCGGTCGCCGC
ATACACTATTCTCAGAATGACTTGGTTGAGTACTCACCAGTCACAGAAAAGCATCTTACGGATGGCATGA
CAGTAAGAGAATTATGCAGTGCTGCCATAACCATGAGTGATAACACTGCGGCCAACTTACTTCTGACAAC
GATCGGAGGACCGAAGGAGCTAACCGCTTTTTTGCACAACATGGGGGATCATGTAACTCGCCTTGATCGT
TGGGAACCGGAGCTGAATGAAGCCATACCAAACGACGAGCGTGACACCACGATGCCTGCAGCAATGGCAA
CAACGTTGCGCAAACTATTAACTGGCGAACTACTTACTCTAGCTTCCCGGCAACAATTAATAGACTGGAT
GGAGGCGGATAAAGTTGCAGGACCACTTCTGCGCTCGGCCCTTCCGGCTGGCTGGTTTATTGCTGATAAA
TCTGGAGCCGGTGAGCGTGGGTCTCGCGGTATCATTGCAGCACTGGGGCCAGATGGTAAGCCCTCCCGTA
TCGTAGTTATCTACACGACGGGGAGTCAGGCAACTATGGATGAACGAAATAGACAGATCGCTGAGATAGG
TGCCTCACTGATTAAGCATTGGTAACTGTCAGACCAAGTTTACTCATATATACTTTAGATTGATTTAAAA
CTTCATTTTTAATTTAAAAGGATCTAGGTGAAGATCCTTTTTGATAATCTCATGACCAAAATCCCTTAAC
GTGAGTTTTCGTTCCACTGAGCGTCAGACCCCGTAGAAAAGATCAAAGGATCTTCTTGAGATCCTTTTTT
TCTGCGCGTAATCTGCTGCTTGCAAACAAAAAAACCACCGCTACCAGCGGTGGTTTGTTTGCCGGATCAA
GAGCTACCAACTCTTTTTCCGAAGGTAACTGGCTTCAGCAGAGCGCAGATACCAAATACTGTCCTTCTAG
TGTAGCCGTAGTTAGGCCACCACTTCAAGAACTCTGTAGCACCGCCTACATACCTCGCTCTGCTAATCCT
GTTACCAGTGGCTGCTGCCAGTGGCGATAAGTCGTGTCTTACCGGGTTGGACTCAAGACGATAGTTACCG
GATAAGGCGCAGCGGTCGGGCTGAACGGGGGGTTCGTGCACACAGCCCAGCTTGGAGCGAACGACCTACA
CCGAACTGAGATACCTACAGCGTGAGCTATGAGAAAGCGCCACGCTTCCCGAAGGGAGAAAGGCGGACAG
GTATCCGGTAAGCGGCAGGGTCGGAACAGGAGAGCGCACGAGGGAGCTTCCAGGGGGAAACGCCTGGTAT
CTTTATAGTCCTGTCGGGTTTCGCCACCTCTGACTTGAGCGTCGATTTTTGTGATGCTCGTCAGGGGGGC
GGAGCCTATGGAAAAACGCCAGCAACGCGGCCTTTTTACGGTTCCTGGCCTTTTGCTGGCCTTTTGCTCA
CATGTTCTTTCCTGCGTTATCCCCTGATTCTGTGGATAACCGTATTACCGCCTTTGAGTGAGCTGATACC
GCTCGCCGCAGCCGAACGACCGAGCGCAGCGAGTCAGTGAGCGAGGAAGCGGAAGAGCGCCTGATGCGGT
ATTTTCTCCTTACGCATCTGTGCGGTATTTCACACCGCAATGGTGCACTCTCAGTACAATCTGCTCTGAT
GCCGCATAGTTAAGCCAGTATACACTCCGCTATCGCTACGTGACTGGGTCATGGCTGCGCCCCGACACCC
GCCAACACCCGCTGACGCGCCCTGACGGGCTTGTCTGCTCCCGGCATCCGCTTACAGACAAGCTGTGACC
GTCTCCGGGAGCTGCATGTGTCAGAGGTTTTCACCGTCATCACCGAAACGCGCGAGGCAGTCGATCGACG
CTCTCCCTTATGCGACTCCTGCATTAGGAAGCAGCCCAGTAGTAGGTTGAGGCCGTTGAGCACCGCCGCC
GCAAGGAATGGTGCATGCAAGGAGATGGCGCCCAACAGTCCCCCGGCCACGGGGCCTGCCACCATACCCA
CGCCGAAACAAGCGCTCATGAGCCCGAAGTGGCGAGCCCGATCTTCCCCATCGGTGATGTCGGCGATATA
GGCGCCAGCAACCGCACCTGTGGCGCCGGTGATGCCGGCCACGATGCGTCCGGCGTAGAGGATCGAGATC
TCGATCCCGCGAAATTAATACGACTCACTATAGGGAGACCACAACGGTTTCCCTCTAGAAATAATTTTGT
TTAACTTTAAGAAGGAGATATACCATGGCTGAGCCCCGCCAGGAGTTCGAAGTGATGGAAGATCACGCTG
GGACGTACGGGTTGGGGGACAGGAAAGATCAGGGGGGCTACACCATGCACCAAGACCAAGAGGGTGACAC
GGACGCTGGCCTGAAAGAATCTCCCCTGCAGACCCCCACTGAGGACGGATCTGAGGAACCGGGCTCTGAA
ACCTCTGATGCTAAGAGCACTCCAACAGCGGAGGCTGAAGAAGCAGGCATTGGAGACACCCCCAGCCTGG
AAGACGAAGCTGCTGGTCACGTGACCCAAGCTCGCATGGTCAGTAAAAGCAAAGACGGGACTGGAAGCGA
TGACAAAAAAGCCAAGGGGGCTGATGGTAAAACGAAGATCGCCACACCGCGGGGAGCAGCCCCTCCAGGC
CAGAAGGGCCAGGCCAACGCCACCAGGATTCCAGCAAAAACCCCGCCCGCTCCAAAGACACCACCCAGCT
CTGGTGAACCTCCAAAATCAGGGGATCGCAGCGGCTACAGCAGCCCCGGCTCCCCAGGCACTCCCGGCAG
CCGCTCCCGCACCCCGTCCCTTCCAACCCCACCCACCCGGGAGCCCAAGAAGGTGGCAGTGGTCCGTACT
CCACCCAAGTCGCCGTCTTCCGCCAAGAGCCGCCTG
[387 nt withheld, positions 3327-3713]
ACCCACAAGCTGACCTTCCGCGAGAACGCCAAAGCCAAGACAGACCACGGGGCGGAGATCGTGTACAAGT
CGCCAGTGGTGTCTGGGGACACGTCTCCACGGCATCTCAGCAATGTCTCCTCCACCGGCAGCATCGACAT
GGTAGACTCGCCCCAGCTCGCCACGCTAGCTGACGAGGTGTCTGCCTCCCTGGCCAAGCAGGGTTTGTAA
GAATTCAAGCTTCTCGAGGATCCGGCTGCTAACAAAGCCCGAAAGGAAGCTGAGTTGGCTGCTGCC
[37 nt withheld, positions 3990-4026]
AGATTGTATAAGCAAATATTTAAATTGTAAGCGTTAATATTTTGTTAAAATTCGCGTTAAATTTTTGTTA
AATCAGCTCATTTTTTAACCAATAGGCCGAAATCGGCAAAATCCCTTATAAATCAAAAGAATAGACCGAG
ATAGGGTTGAGTTTGTTCCAGTTTGGAACAAGAGTCCACTATTAAAGAACGTGGACTCCAACGTCAAAGG
[49 nt withheld, positions 4237-4285]
T
[91 nt withheld, positions 4287-4377]
G
[124 nt withheld, positions 4379-4502]
GGG
